Addgene plasmid #234121: pRS424 Prp8 S1584Y
Purpose: Suppressor screen mutant in full-length Prp8 on a TRP plasmid
Depositing lab: Aaron Hoskins. Depositing organization: University of Wisconsin, Madison.
Backbone
  Vector backbone: pRS424
  Vector type: Yeast Expression
  Selectable markers: TRP1
Growth in bacteria
  Bacterial resistance: Ampicillin, 100 μg/mL
  Growth temperature: 37°C
  Growth strain: DH5alpha
  Copy number: High Copy
Gene/Insert
  Gene/Insert name: Prp8
  Species: S. cerevisiae (budding yeast)
  Mutation: S1584Y
  Cloning method: Unknown
Terms and licenses: Academic/Nonprofit Terms; Industry Terms: Not Available to Industry
How to cite: pRS424 Prp8 S1584Y was a gift from Aaron Hoskins (Addgene plasmid # 234121 ; http://n2t.net/addgene:234121 ; RRID:Addgene_234121)
