[The description below was written by a language model from this plasmid's Addgene catalogue record and pLannotate feature annotations shown in this document.]
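Description:
pRS424 Prp8 S1584Y is a yeast–E. coli shuttle plasmid of about 15.1 kb built on the pRS424 backbone, a high-copy episomal yeast expression vector. In Saccharomyces cerevisiae it replicates from the 2μ origin and is selected through the TRP1 auxotrophic marker, which is driven by its own promoter and allows growth of trp1 strains without tryptophan. In bacteria it is propagated from a high-copy ColE1/pUC-type origin under ampicillin selection (AmpR, β-lactamase). The backbone also retains the usual pBluescript-derived elements: an f1 origin, lacZα and lac promoter/operator remnants, and T3 and T7 promoters flanking the cloning site.

The insert is full-length S. cerevisiae PRP8 carrying the S1584Y substitution. Prp8 is a large, central spliceosomal scaffold protein that is needed for U5 snRNP and U4/U6-U5 tri-snRNP assembly and positions the snRNAs at the splice sites and branch region of the pre-mRNA. In the annotated sequence the PRP8 open reading frame lies on the reverse strand and spans the numbering origin. It is bordered by fragments of the DNA2 and CDC23 coding sequences, which suggests that the gene was cloned as a genomic fragment that includes flanking chromosomal sequence. No heterologous yeast promoter or epitope tag is annotated, so expression presumably depends on the native flanking sequence, although the record does not state the promoter or the cloning method. A short tetracycline-resistance fragment next to the cloning site appears to be a remnant of earlier cloning.

According to the record, this allele was recovered in a suppressor screen. The TRP1-marked plasmid provides the mutant Prp8 for genetic studies of splicing in yeast.
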