Features (pLannotate 1.2.2; 22 found; start..end, strand, type, name):
   1758..2252    -  CDS            CDC23 (fragment): CDC23_YEAST - Experimental evidence at protein level: Swiss-Prot protein existence level 1. Component of the anaphase promoting complex/cyclosome (APC/C), a cell cycle-regulated E3 ubiquitin-protein ligase complex that controls progression through mitosis and the G1 phase of the cell cycle. The APC/C is thought to confer substrate specificity and, in the presence of ubiquitin-conjugating E2 enzymes, it catalyzes the formation of protein-ubiquitin conjugates that are subsequently degraded by the 26S proteasome. In early mitosis, the APC/C is activated by CDC20 and targets securin PDS1, the B-ty
   2275..2293    -  promoter       T7 promoter: promoter for bacteriophage T7 RNA polymerase
   2301..2456    +  CDS            lacZα (fragment): LacZα fragment of β-galactosidase; lacZ fragment
   2460..2888    +  rep_origin     f1 ori (sequence partly withheld): f1 bacteriophage origin of replication; arrow indicates direction of (+) strand synthesis
   2916..2967    -  misc_feature   bom (fragment): basis of mobility region from pBR322
   3018..3692    -  CDS            TRP1: phosphoribosylanthranilate isomerase, required for tryptophan biosynthesis; S. cerevisiae TRP1; yeast auxotrophic marker
   3693..3840    -  promoter       TRP1 promoter: S. cerevisiae TRP1
   3979..4028    -  misc_feature   bom (fragment): basis of mobility region from pBR322
   4130..4165    -  CDS            rop (fragment): Rop protein, which maintains plasmids at low copy number; rop
   4233..5575    +  rep_origin     2μ ori: yeast 2μ plasmid origin of replication
   5602..5706    +  promoter       AmpR promoter: bla
   5707..6567    +  CDS            AmpR: β-lactamase; bla; confers resistance to ampicillin, carbenicillin, and related antibiotics
   6738..7326    +  rep_origin     ori: high-copy-number ColE1/pMB1/pBR322/pUC origin of replication
   7509..7601    +  CDS            lacI (fragment): lac repressor; lacI; The lac repressor binds to the lac operator to inhibit transcription in E. coli. This inhibition can be relieved by adding lactose or isopropyl-β-D-thiogalactopyranoside (IPTG).
   7614..7635    +  protein_bind   CAP binding site: CAP binding activates transcription in the presence of cAMP. E. coli catabolite activator protein
   7650..7680    +  promoter       lac promoter: promoter for the E. coli lac operon
   7684..7706    +  protein_bind   lac operator (fragment): The lac repressor binds to the lac operator to inhibit transcription in E. coli. This inhibition can be relieved by adding lactose or isopropyl-β-D-thiogalactopyranoside (IPTG). lac repressor encoded by lacI
   7749..7767    +  promoter       T3 promoter: promoter for bacteriophage T3 RNA polymerase
   7780..7808    +  misc_feature   MCS (fragment): pBluescript multiple cloning site
   7805..7954    +  CDS            TcR (fragment): tetracycline efflux protein; tet; confers resistance to tetracycline
   7952..8908    -  CDS            DNA2 (fragment): DNA2_YEAST - Experimental evidence at protein level: Swiss-Prot protein existence level 1. Key enzyme involved in DNA replication and DNA repair. Involved in Okazaki fragments processing by cleaving long flaps that escape FEN1: flaps that are longer than 27 nucleotides are coated by replication protein A complex (RPA), leading to recruit DNA2 which cleaves the flap until it is too short to bind RPA and becomes a substrate for FEN1. Also involved in 5'-end resection of DNA during double-strand break (DSB) repair by mediating the cleavage of 5'-ssDNA. Possesses different enzymatic activities, su
   9440..1533    -  CDS            PRP8 (across the origin) (sequence partly withheld): PRP8_YEAST - Also known as DBF3, DNA39, RNA8, SLT21, USA2. Experimental evidence at protein level: Swiss-Prot protein existence level 1. Functions as a scaffold that mediates the ordered assembly of spliceosomal proteins and snRNAs. Required for association of BRR2 with the spliceosomal U5 snRNP, and the subsequent assembly of the U4/U6-U5 tri-snRNP complex. Functions as scaffold that positions spliceosomal U2, U5 and U6 snRNAs at splice sites on pre-mRNA substrates, so that splicing can occur. Interacts with both the 5' and the 3' splice site, as well as the branch region. Has a role in branc
>Addgene plasmid #234121 | pRS424 Prp8 S1584Y | addgene full sequence | sequence record 466533 | Addgene NGS Result
GTCAGGATGTTGCAAAAACCATTTTTTAGCCAGGGCAACATCTTGTGCTCTCACCATTTTTCCTTTAGTT
CTATTAAATGGAAAAGGTGAATGATATAACGACATCGCATCTTTTGTATTTGGCAAAATAAGTTCTTCTT
CTTCAGCCAAAAGAGGTGCAAAATCTTCAGGTAAAGTGAAATCACCGTTTTCCTTTGTATTTGATACGTT
GAGGGATGAATTATTATCAATAAAGTGAGGTATTGGGTTCAGCGATGGATCAAAAAAAAGTGCAGGCGTG
TCGTACTCCTCATCGTTCTGGATAATACACGACACTGGATTATTATACCATGGTATGCGCACTGAACGGG
GCCGGGAATTATATAGATGAGGAAACGCTACCTTATATTCGCTTCTAATAGGAACCCTAAATATTACTCT
ATCTATAGAGTTGAATTCGTTATAATCTTCCTCCTCTTCTCTTGGGTATAAAGGTTCAAATTTAGGACCT
CCAGGGATTGCGTTATTAAGGGCTTTACCGTTAAAAAAAGATTTTTTATCGAAAAGATAATAGTAATTTT
TGTCAGTTACTTCATCTCTAAGTGGCGTTGATAACCTATATAAGTTCGACATTTCAGGTAAATCAAAACT
CCACTTTTTATAAGATGTACCATTGACCTTTTTACTATCCTCCTCCAAGGGCCGGGAATCGTAGAGCCAA
TCTTTAACATATTCATCATCTTGAGAGTCTAAGGGAAGATTTATAGGATCCAGTGGCTCGATATTTTCTA
TGTGCTGTTCATATGACAGAGGTGGTTCGTCATCATCGAAAGGTGGAAATCTCATTCTTTTAAAATGTGT
TCTATCTCGTTTTTCTCTCCTCATTGCTATCCAAGTAGCTGACCATTGGGCAGTATATACAGGCTCTATT
ACTCTTGGTGTTTCATTCACAAATGTTATGGCTCCTGAAGTGTGATATAAAACTTTAACTTCTTTGGCTT
GCTCCCATGGATGAGGCATGTTCTCTAACAATTTTAAAATCGCGTGCGGTAAATACTTTAGAGCGCCTAG
AAAAGCCTTTTTATCAGTATTGTACATTTTGGAGGCCATGTCACTGTGAGTATTAATAATCTTTCGCAGA
TGTTCCGGTGGCATCTCGGCTTTAGGAGTATATAAATTGCTTCTCTTTGCCTTTTTGGTCATTTTTTTTG
CACGCTTTCTTGATTTTCGAGTGACGAAAGTATCTTTTCCTATGTCCAATTTTCTCTTTCCATGTAATTC
TACTTTCTTTTCTGCTTTAGTCTCTAATTCATCTAGACCTGGAGGGGGTGGTGGCGGTGGTAATGTGAAG
TCCACAATTTCTTCAGCGTTTATTTCGAAGTTGCTTGGAGGAGGTGGTGGAGGCGGAAGGAATGTATCCT
CATTTACCGATGATGGCACCATCGGATTATCCAGTTCTTCGATTTCGTATCCAGGCGGTGGTGGTGGTGG
TGGTGGAAGTGCTAAGTCGCTGTCCTCTTCAAAACCAGGAGGTGGGGGCGGTAGTCCACTCATCTTTCTT
TGACGCTATTTTTTTTTTGGAAGGAAGTTCAATCGCACAAGTATTTTCTATGGTCTTCGTTTCTCAAATT
GTATTCCTAACTTTGTTGCTTTTGTACTAGCCGTATTACCTCGGTTCATCCTTCTGCCATGGTCACTTTA
AATAGCTATATAGCCTGGCATTTATAAAAATTTCATATCATTTAGTACGAATAGCTATGTGTATGTTCAC
TTCACTACATATGCCTTCTGCACTCCCGAGCCAGCATACGAGCCTCTTCAATCTCTTGAGACGTTCCACT
AGGTACCCCCATGGCATAATCATAAGCCAATTGGTAGTTTCCTGCCTTAATCTCAAATATTGCCAGCCAA
AGCCTAGCCTTCACGGTTTCATCTGTTACTATACCTTCCAGAAGTTCTTCCACATCTACACATTTCATCA
TGAACTTCTTACATTCTTGCAAGTCTTCAAGTTCTTCATATAGTTGCGCTAACCGGTAATATATTGAAGT
ATTTTGATCGACCGTTTGTGAAGCTTTTATGGATCTTTTGTAGCATTTTATAGCTTCTACCTTATTTCCC
GTCTTACTATAACATTCTCCCAATACTTGCCAAATCCGACGATCCCAAGGTTTCAAAGTGCAAGCTTTCT
GGAAGTAGTAAAGAGAATATAAATGCATGTCCAGGAGAGCATAAGCCTGGCCCAAACCAAACCATGCTTT
GAAGTCTCGAGGGGGGGCCCGGTACCCAATTCGCCCTATAGTGAGTCGTATTACGCGCGCTCACTGGCCG
TCGTTTTACAACGTCGTGACTGGGAAAACCCTGGCGTTACCCAACTTAATCGCCTTGCAGCACATCCCCC
TTTCGCCAGCTGGCGTAATAGCGAAGAGGCCCGCACCGATCGCCCTTCCCAACAGTTGCGCAGCCTGAAT
GGCGAATGG
[124 nt withheld, positions 2460-2583]
C
[91 nt withheld, positions 2585-2675]
A
[49 nt withheld, positions 2677-2725]
CCTTTGACGTTGGAGTCCACGTTCTTT
[37 nt withheld, positions 2753-2789]
ACCCTATCTCGGTCTATTCTTTTGATTTATAAGGGATTTTGCCGATTTCGGCCTATTGGTTAAAAAATGA
GCTGATTTAACAAAAATTTAACGCGAATTTTAACAAAATATTAACGCTTACAATTTCCTGATGCGGTATT
TTCTCCTTACGCATCTGTGCGGTATTTCACACCGCATAGATCGGCAAGTGCACAAACAATACTTAAATAA
ATACTACTCAGTAATAACCTATTTCTTAGCATTTTTGACGAAATTTGCTATTTTGTTAGAGTCTTTTACA
CCATTTGTCTCCACACCTCCGCTTACATCAACACCAATAACGCCATTTAATCTAAGCGCATCACCAACAT
TTTCTGGCGTCAGTCCACCAGCTAACATAAAATGTAAGCTTTCGGGGCTCTCTTGCCTTCCAACCCAGTC
AGAAATCGAGTTCCAATCCAAAAGTTCACCTGTCCCACCTGCTTCTGAATCAAACAAGGGAATAAACGAA
TGAGGTTTCTGTGAAGCTGCACTGAGTAGTATGTTGCAGTCTTTTGGAAATACGAGTCTTTTAATAACTG
GCAAACCGAGGAACTCTTGGTATTCTTGCCACGACTCATCTCCATGCAGTTGGACGATATCAATGCCGTA
ATCATTGACCAGAGCCAAAACATCCTCCTTAGGTTGATTACGAAACACGCCAACCAAGTATTTCGGAGTG
CCTGAACTATTTTTATATGCTTTTACAAGACTTGAAATTTTCCTTGCAATAACCGGGTCAATTGTTCTCT
TTCTATTGGGCACACATATAATACCCAGCAAGTCAGCATCGGAATCTAGAGCACATTCTGCGGCCTCTGT
GCTCTGCAAGCCGCAAACTTTCACCAATGGACCAGAACTACCTGTGAAATTAATAACAGACATACTCCAA
GCTGCCTTTGTGTGCTTAATCACGTATACTCACGTGCTCAATAGTCACCAATGCCCTCCCTCTTGGCCCT
CTCCTTTTCTTTTTTCGACCGAATTAATTCTTAATCGGCAAAAAAAGAAAAGCTCCGGATCAAGATTGTA
CGTAAGGTGACAAGCTATTTTTCAATAAAGAATATCTTCCACTACTGCCATCTGGCGTCATAACTGCAAA
GTACACATATATTACGATGCTGTTCTATTAAATGCTTCCTATATTATATATATAGTAATGTCGTTGATCT
ATGGTGCACTCTCAGTACAATCTGCTCTGATGCCGCATAGTTAAGCCAGCCCCGACACCCGCCAACACCC
GCTGACGCGCCCTGACGGGCTTGTCTGCTCCCGGCATCCGCTTACAGACAAGCTGTGACCGTCTCCGGGA
GCTGCATGTGTCAGAGGTTTTCACCGTCATCACCGAAACGCGCGAGACGAAAGGGCCTCGTGATACGCCT
ATTTTTATAGGTTAATGTCATGATAATAATGGTTTCTTAGTATGATCCAATATCAAAGGAAATGATAGCA
TTGAAGGATGAGACTAATCCAATTGAGGAGTGGCAGCATATAGAACAGCTAAAGGGTAGTGCTGAAGGAA
GCATACGATACCCCGCATGGAATGGGATAATATCACAGGAGGTACTAGACTACCTTTCATCCTACATAAA
TAGACGCATATAAGTACGCATTTAAGCATAAACACGCACTATGCCGTTCTTCTCATGTATATATATATAC
AGGCAACACGCAGATATAGGTGCGACGTGAACAGTGAGCTGTATGTGCGCAGCTCGCGTTGCATTTTCGG
AAGCGCTCGTTTTCGGAAACGCTTTGAAGTTCCTATTCCGAAGTTCCTATTCTCTAGAAAGTATAGGAAC
TTCAGAGCGCTTTTGAAAACCAAAAGCGCTCTGAAGACGCACTTTCAAAAAACCAAAAACGCATCGGACT
GTAACGAGCTACTAAAATATTGCGAATACCGCTTCCACAAACATTGCTCAAAAGTATCTCTTTGCTATAT
ATCTCTGTGCTATATCCCTATATAACCTACCCATCCACCTTTCGCTCCTTGAACTTGCATCTAAACTCGA
CCTCTACATTTTTTATGTTTATCTCTAGTATTACTCTTTAGACAAAAAAATTGTAGTAAGAACTATTCAT
AGAGTGAATCGAAAACAATACGAAAATGTAAACATTTCCTATACGTAGTATATAGAGACAAAATAGAAGA
AACCGTTCATAATTTTCTGACCAATGAAGAATCATCAACGCTATCACTTTCTGTTCACAAAGTATGCGCA
ATCCACATCGGTATAGAATATAATCGGGGATGCCTTTATCTTGAAAAAATGCACCCGCAGCTTCGCTAGT
AATCAGTAAACGCGGGAAGTGGAGTCAGGCTTTTTTTATGGAAGAGAAAATAGACACCAAAGTAGCCTTC
TTCTAACCTTAACGGACCTACAGTGCAAAAAGTTATCAAGAGACTGCATTATAGAGCGCACAAAGGAGAA
AAAAAGTAATCTAAGATGCTTTGTTAGAAAAATAGCGCTCTCGGGATGCATTTTTGTAGAACAAAAAAGA
AGTATAGATTCTTTGTTGGTAAAATAGCGCTCTCGCGTTGCATTTCTGTTCTGTAAAAATGCAGCTCAGA
TTCTTTGTTTGAAAAATTAGCGCTCTCGCGTTGCATTTTTGTTTTACAAAAATGAAGCACAGATTCTTCG
TTGGTAAAATAGCGCTTTCGCGTTGCATTTCTGTTCTGTAAAAATGCAGCTCAGATTCTTTGTTTGAAAA
ATTAGCGCTCTCGCGTTGCATTTTTGTTCTACAAAATGAAGCACAGATGCTTCGTTCAGGTGGCACTTTT
CGGGGAAATGTGCGCGGAACCCCTATTTGTTTATTTTTCTAAATACATTCAAATATGTATCCGCTCATGA
GACAATAACCCTGATAAATGCTTCAATAATATTGAAAAAGGAAGAGTATGAGTATTCAACATTTCCGTGT
CGCCCTTATTCCCTTTTTTGCGGCATTTTGCCTTCCTGTTTTTGCTCACCCAGAAACGCTGGTGAAAGTA
AAAGATGCTGAAGATCAGTTGGGTGCACGAGTGGGTTACATCGAACTGGATCTCAACAGCGGTAAGATCC
TTGAGAGTTTTCGCCCCGAAGAACGTTTTCCAATGATGAGCACTTTTAAAGTTCTGCTATGTGGCGCGGT
ATTATCCCGTATTGACGCCGGGCAAGAGCAACTCGGTCGCCGCATACACTATTCTCAGAATGACTTGGTT
GAGTACTCACCAGTCACAGAAAAGCATCTTACGGATGGCATGACAGTAAGAGAATTATGCAGTGCTGCCA
TAACCATGAGTGATAACACTGCGGCCAACTTACTTCTGACAACGATCGGAGGACCGAAGGAGCTAACCGC
TTTTTTGCACAACATGGGGGATCATGTAACTCGCCTTGATCGTTGGGAACCGGAGCTGAATGAAGCCATA
CCAAACGACGAGCGTGACACCACGATGCCTGTAGCAATGGCAACAACGTTGCGCAAACTATTAACTGGCG
AACTACTTACTCTAGCTTCCCGGCAACAATTAATAGACTGGATGGAGGCGGATAAAGTTGCAGGACCACT
TCTGCGCTCGGCCCTTCCGGCTGGCTGGTTTATTGTTGATAAATCTGGAGCCGGTGAGCGTGGGTCTCGC
GGTATCATTGCAGCACTGGGGCCAGATGGTAAGCCCTCCCGTATCGTAGTTATCTACACGACGGGGAGTC
AGGCAACTATGGATGAACGAAATAGACAGATCGCTGAGATAGGTGCCTCACTGATTAAGCATTGGTAACT
GTCAGACCAAGTTTACTCATATATACTTTAGATTGATTTAAAACTTCATTTTTAATTTAAAAGGATCTAG
GTGAAGATCCTTTTTGATAATCTCATGACCAAAATCCCTTAACGTGAGTTTTCGTTCCACTGAGCGTCAG
ACCCCGTAGAAAAGATCAAAGGATCTTCTTGAGATCCTTTTTTTCTGCGCGTAATCTGCTGCTTGCAAAC
AAAAAAACCACCGCTACCAGCGGTGGTTTGTTTGCCGGATCAAGAGCTACCAACTCTTTTTCCGAAGGTA
ACTGGCTTCAGCAGAGCGCAGATACCAAATACTGTTCTTCTAGTGTAGCCGTAGTTAGGCCACCACTTCA
AGAACTCTGTAGCACCGCCTACATACCTCGCTCTGCTAATCCTGTTACCAGTGGCTGCTGCCAGTGGCGA
TAAGTCGTGTCTTACCGGGTTGGACTCAAGACGATAGTTACCGGATAAGGCGCAGCGGTCGGGCTGAACG
GGGGGTTCGTGCACACAGCCCAGCTTGGAGCGAACGACCTACACCGAACTGAGATACCTACAGCGTGAGC
TATGAGAAAGCGCCACGCTTCCCGAAGGGAGAAAGGCGGACAGGTATCCGGTAAGCGGCAGGGTCGGAAC
AGGAGAGCGCACGAGGGAGCTTCCAGGGGGAAACGCCTGGTATCTTTATAGTCCTGTCGGGTTTCGCCAC
CTCTGACTTGAGCGTCGATTTTTGTGATGCTCGTCAGGGGGGCGGAGCCTATGGAAAAACGCCAGCAACG
CGGCCTTTTTACGGTTCCTGGCCTTTTGCTGGCCTTTTGCTCACATGTTCTTTCCTGCGTTATCCCCTGA
TTCTGTGGATAACCGTATTACCGCCTTTGAGTGAGCCGATACCGCTCGCCGCAGCCGAACGACCGAGCGC
AGCGAGTCAGTGAGCGAGGAAGCGGAAGAGCGCCCAATACGCAAACCGCCTCTCCCCGCGCGTTGGCCGA
TTCATTAATGCAGCTGGCACGACAGGTTTCCCGACTGGAAAGCGGGCAGTGAGCGCAACGCAATTAATGT
GAGTTAGCTCACTCATTAGGCACCCCAGGCTTTACACTTTATGCTTCCGGCTCGTATGTTGTGTGGAATT
GTGAGCGGATAACAATTTCACACAGGAAACAGCTATGACCATGATTACGCCAAGCGCGCAATTAACCCTC
ACTAAAGGGAACAAAAGCTGGAGCTCCACCGCGGTGGCGGCCGCTCTAGCGCTATATGCGTTGATGCAAT
TTCTATGCGCACCCGTTCTCGGAGCACTGTCCGACCGCTTTGGCCGCCGCCCAGTCCTGCTCGCTTCGCT
ACTTGGAGCCACTATCGACTACGCGATCATGGCGACCACACCCGTCCTGTGGATCTTCAATTTCTCCTCT
CGATTTTGTGTTATCATTCTTCCCACAACTTTCCTGGGCTCCACTTTTTTGATTGGTGTTGCCTTGAATT
GTTATCTGACTCTCACTCTTGCGTTTCTCAACATACTTTTGAGTTAAAATATCTATCAAAGAGTCATCGC
CATCGTTGCTATCTCCTGTTGAATCCATTTTATCTACTTCTTCTGCATTCACCTCTGCTTTTTTTTCAAC
GTTGGGTGCCTTGATGGGTGAAGATGGCAAATCGCTGAATTTCGTTATCGTCGGTTTTATAGTTAAATCG
CCCTCTATATCATCGAGAATATCATCTATATTACGGAGAGACTCCCTGGTAGATATTTCTGCTGGTTTAG
GACGCACTTGCTCATTTCCATTTTCTTGAATGAGTTGATTTACGTCAGCGTTGGGTACTTGGATATTTGT
GAAACTAAGAACAGTTTTCAGTCGATTAGGGACTATAGGTGTAGAAGAGGGATTTTGGACATCTTCGTAG
TCATCAGAGTATTCGGCAGCGCTTGTTGTTTTGTCGGACATATCTCGTTGTAAAGGTGAATATTTCCATA
TTACTTCTTCCATGGGGCCGTCCTCGTCTTGAGTGAAATCGTGATGCCTACTCAAATTAGACATTTCCCG
TTTCGGTTTAACTTGTGAATTTGGTAATTGCTTTACGCTCTTGCTAACTGCTTTGTTTATATCTTTTGTT
CTTGATGTATTTCGTACTTGTGAAACGGCTATTGACTTTAGGACACTTGCATTGGATACCTTGGTGTTCT
TCCCATTTAAGTTATTTATAGGAGCAAAAGCATACTTTTTTTTCCTCTTAGTTTGCTTAGATAATATCGC
CTTTGAATCATTTTGTATTATTTCTTTTTCCTCTGTCTTCTTCGCAGGTGAAACAGATATACTCGCAGAC
CTCTTGTTCTTCTGTGGCGTTCCGGGCATCCTGACGATCTCTTCAATTGTCAGTGTTTGCTTGCACAAAA
TGAGTACTCACTTGAGTATGTTTTCTCCCAATTTTGTTTTGAGGCTGCCGTAATGATTGTAACTTTATCT
TCAAAAATGTAACACAAGTTTTGCCATAAATAGCGTAAGATCAGTTAAATATATATAAGTTCTTTCTGCC
GCACGGAATTGCTTTATTGCGCGAAATGAAAACAAGAATATCCAATTTCTATATGAAGGACATAATGGAA
TGGGAGTGACAACGGACCATTTTCTGTCCGAACGATGTCTATCTCCTTTGGTTACTTTTTGAAATAGAAT
CACAGTCAATGACCAATTTTCACATACTTATAGCTTTTCATAGTGCGGAAAGCGTAGCTTTGAAGTAGTT
CCGAAATTATAATACATCATCGTGTGGTAGGTAGCAACTACGACGGGCATAAAAAATGCGTTGAATATTA
TACATACAAACTTATACTTACATATATATCTATGAAATAACAGATTCCAGTTTATTGGGGAATATATTCA
GCTAAATACATCGATTTGTTCGGCCTCTAACTCTTCGTCCCCCGCCAATTCGCTAAACTGTAA
[735 nt withheld, positions 9503-10237]
ACTAAACGTTTGACTTTCGTAATCAGCGGAAGCTACTACAACTATCTCCTCACCTTGCGCATTGATAGTT
TTAGTTTTCATAACAGTTGATGCACCTGCAGCTTCTTCGTCGTTCTGCTTTTCTGACCTGGCAGCTTCTA
ATTCAGCCATTTTTTGTCTCTTCACAGATGGTGCCTTGATATTTTGACCCAATATAATATCTTTAATTTC
CGTTTGAGTTAAGGCAGATATATTGACATTGTATTTTCTGCCGTACTCAGTCAAAATCAAATCTCTCATT
TGAGATTCGATAGTGATCCATTGTTCATCAGTGAATGAAGGCCATAAATGGTACGATTTGATAGTGATCG
TGGGGTCACTGAGTAGAATCATTTTGGCACTTTCCTCGTTCGTCTTTAAAGCTCTTAAAAGTAGTGTAAG
TCTAGAAAATGCAGTGTACGATGAAATACGGTCTAACCAATCATCATAAATGTTAAACAGAACCATCTGA
GGTTCAGTAGCTTTCATCACAACATCAGAAAGTTTATCTATTGACATTGCAGCTGAAAATGGTAGTCGCA
GCTCTGTTGGCCTGATTGCTATGTTAGGAAAGTCAAGCATGTGAACCTCTAAAGGATCAAGCATTGCCTT
TCTTGTGACGATAATTTGTTTTGGCTGCTCTTCTTTGGGCAAAGATCTCACAAGAGCACTAACTTCCTCA
GCTGTTTTCCATTTGGCCAATTGGCTTAAACGTTTTTGACCGGCCCATACAGAGGTATGGATAATTTTCA
GAAACAGATGCCCAGTCTTTGGATTTAAAGTGAAAATGCAACCATTAATTGCTTTTGTAGCAACGTTCCC
TTCAAAAGTCTTGTGGACAGTAACTCTATACACATTAGTGTCGTCAACGAAGAGTTTAATGTCGTTATTG
AATAACTCGGCATAGTTTGAGGAGTTTAAAAATGGTTCCTGTACACTAGATTGATATATTTGAAGACCTT
TTCTAATACGTTCACGAAGGACATATAATGCTGGGTTAGCTTTCATAATTGTTCTCATACTATTTTGTAT
CAAAGGTTTTAATCCGTTGAACCAATTACCATAGGCATCATACATGTTATAAGCCAAATCGATACCGATC
ATAACACCTGTTGGGGAGGGATACATGCTGACATTATCTGTTGTATAATCGAGGAATTTTGCCCTCACAT
AACGAGATATATCATGAGAATCATAATCACCGTATCTCAATTGTACATCAAACCACATTTTGTTGGTAAT
CAATCCCTTAAATGAGTCATTTGTTTCATGTAATAGGGAGGGTTTTGAAACTTCCCATTCATGAACACTT
TCCATAGTTATGTCAGCGGCAGATGAATTCATCTTGTACGATTTGCGGGGATGCACTGTTTCTTTAGTCA
CAGATTCAATTTGCAAAACATCTAGCTCACCATCGAGAATTTGACAAATATCAAAAACTATACTTTCATG
TATTTTTTGCCACAAATGAGCACGGAATATTTGAATTAAAGATATTTTTAACGTAGGAATTTTACCATGG
AGGAAGATACCAGTCAGATCCAATTGCACCAAGAAACCGACATAGACATTTGCTCTGTTAATAGTTGGTG
ACCACCATAAGGTAAATCTACGATTTGGAATTTGGCTTAAACCAGTTCTTTGAGCATGAGTTAGCTTCTT
AAATTGCATGTAATCCTCAAACCCGGACGCCTTTTCCCAAAACAAACCTTCCCATGAATTAAAACCAGTC
CCCTTAAATAAAGTGTGTTCCAAAATTGTTTCAATACCTCCTAGGGCTTGAATCACATCAGTTCTATAGG
CATTTAAATTCCATAATTTACCGTCATGGTGGGAGTTTGTCCACCAAAAGGGGCTGTTTCTCTCTAGAGA
GTACTGTTTAAATTCCCTACGGATTCTGTGACCTCTGTCATACGCTAGAGTATGTCGATCTCTTTGAAAT
AAAGTGCTAATACGAGGTATACCACGATCCCACGATCCTTCAAGTTCTTCAAAAGCTAACCTCCTATTCT
GCTGAATAGCTTCCTGCCTTTTCGTTGCATACTCGGCCCACACCCTTTGAGAGTCTAAAAATTCATTTTC
CCAAGTAGTGATGTAACGGAAGATAGTTGGGATTAATTTTTCATCCTCGTGCGTCATACCAGCACGAAAA
TGCGTAATTCCAGTATCGGTCTGTTTTGACCAACTTAAGTCAGATGCAGGAATTAAAATATGAGAAGCAC
TAATCATACCCAACCCACCAAGTTCTTTTGGTGTATAAAAAACAGCAGGTGGAAATCTTGTTGGCATTTT
CGAATTTAAACCAAGTTTGACACGGTTTTGAATTCTTGTTTCTCCTTTCACCAGGATATCTAATAACGGC
TCCGTGGCAACAATGGCTTCTCTAAAGTATGTGAAAAGGGATATCAGTGAAGTGTTCCATTTAGCGGCCA
CTTTAGTAAAAGTGGTTGAACCGGAGGCCATCAATATGCCTCTTATTCTGCTGTCAAATTTTTTGATTTC
TTCTTCAGATACCTTTAAATATGCTTTTGCAGTTCTTTGCTTGGTTCTTTCGTCAACTAAATCCCAAACA
CCTTCATCGTTAGAAACCACCTCTTCCATTCTTTGTCTTGGTAATATTCTGACTTCAAAACCACACATAG
AGAAGAGTAAGTTCGGATTGTTTTTACTGTATACGGAAACAAAAGCATTTTCCCATTTAATTGACGTTAA
CGAAGTTGGCACCCTACTTTGAATTTCCCAAAACACTGCTCGCCCTAGGTTAACGTCCTGACGTATTAGC
CTCATGCGCGAATCTTTGGGCCAGCATTTTCTATTATTGTATCCGATGCTGTTTTCAAAGTTTGGATCTG
GATTCTCTGCCAAGTATTCATCAGTCAATTCCTCTCCCTCATCTTCTTCAAAGTGAAAAAGCATATATAT
ACGATCTAAATATCTGGTGTAAAGTCTGATCGGATGTGCCTTTTCTACTTCTTTGCTCTTGAATTGCATA
AATTCATTTGGATTGTTAGCTGGACCAGCCAAATCTGTAGCCCTTTCCTGACCCAATAGTAAAAGATCTA
TAACTAGTCCGTAATATTGGAATATGAAAGAAGCGAACTTCAACCCGCGTATTAAGCCATATTTGTTGAC
GTGACTCATATCTTTAAAGTTGATAACAACATTATTTTTTGCAGTGATATAGTCAGCAATATTAGGATCT
ACAATCAGGCGAAGTAATCTATTAAGTAAAGTAAAGTCAATTTTTTCGGCCATTTCACCCAAAGTAGTCT
CAAGCAAAACTGCAGATTGGCCTCTGGATACATCCCAAATTTCAGATAGGTTGTTTATACCCTGAGTCCA
CTTGTATACCAGAAGAGGTGGTATCTCTGAATCACTTGGTTTAATCCAGTTTGGGAAAAGCTTTCGTTGG
TCAGCTTCGTACCATAAATACTGATCAAGATATGCATCGGTAATCTTTTCCAAGGGATCAACTGAATAAA
CAGGGGAAATGTTTTGATAGTTTTCCATCATGGTTATATCAACAGGCTTAAAAACTCGCTGGGTCAACAA
GTACTTTTTGATTCTGTTCAAAGTATCGTGAGGATTATCATAAGCCTCCTCTATCAACGCAAGTTCTTCC
CTTTCAGATGCATTTAAACGTACTTTTGATGCGTAGACATCTTTTAGGTCTTCGAGGGCAAGAACTAATA
TCTTAGTATCATTTTTGTAAGTTAAAGGTGGAAATGGTATTGGTGAAAAGCTCCTTGATTCAAGCCACTC
AACCATAACAGAAAATATGGTCGTAGCCTCTTCGGGAGTAATTTCGGGACCGTTTTTCTGTATTTGCCTT
TGACGTTCCTGCTCATTTTTGATCCAAAGTCTCGTTAAACGCCCCAGATTTTTTTTAACCATAGTCTTTT
CGACGTGAGCTCCACGCTTTATACGTTCTCGATTGTAATGAGCTGCAGATACCCAGGCATCAGCTTTGGA
TTTTATATACCGTTCAATTATTTTTTTGATTGGGGCTGGCATACCAGGAACATCCCATGGAATATTAGCC
TTCCAACATCTCCAAGCCTCACTTAAATGTTGCAGTATAGTTCTTGCCTTTTTCTGTCGAATACTCTCAG
GCATCATTTCTAAAATGTCATCCATGACCGAGTTTCGTAACTCAAGATCGTAGTAGGCGTCAAGTCTTTG
TTTAGTTGTAGTTTTGACAATTTCATTAGAACGGCCTTCAAATTGACGTGTGATAAGGTTTCCAATATAT
CTTTCGAGTAGTGGTATAGTGCCTCTTAAGAAATTTAGCCACACTCTCCACGCAGGTTGCCAAAATCCAC
AACCAGGTCCTTTTCCCAAATTTTTATTAAACTTATAATATATGATATGTTTCAGATCTTTACATGCGCG
GATTTGATGCATTACTTTATATTTATAACGATAAATACCGGTCAATTGTCCTATGTGGTTCAAAATATAA
TGTATACCATCTGCTAACTGGAAGGCATCTACATTTCCTAACCTAAACTGCACATGTGTATCTACAATCA
GTTTCATCATTTTTAGCAATTCACGCATCAAATGAAATGAGTTTCCAAGTCTTGACTTTTTACGTTCTTT
TGTGGTTAAGGTTTTAGTTGGTTTTAAATTGAAATTGTAGTCGAGATGTAAATAAGTTAGGCCCTTTCTG
TGGATTAATAAATTTAACATATTGTGTCCTTGTCGACATAGCTGGAGTCCTGCCTCTACCCAATCAATTG
TAGTTTGTTGAAAATACTTGGTATTTTTTAAACTCTTCAATAACTTAGTTTTGTTGTGGTTTGTTGGCAA
AGTAGGGTGCAATTCATTTAGCACGTAGTTCTTCAAGAGCTTTTGGTAAGAGACCTTAACTTTAACGGGA
TACTCCTC
